Addgene plasmid #192623: AAV.pCry1(408).DIO.Luciferase
Purpose: Cre-dependent expression of firefly luciferase, driven by a minimal mouse Cry1 promoter
Depositing lab: Michael Hastings. Depositing organization: MRC Laboratory of Molecular Biology. Publication: Cell-autonomous clock of astrocytes drives circadian behavior in mammals. Brancaccio M, Edwards MD, Patton AP, Smyllie NJ, Chesham JE, Maywood ES, Hastings MH. Science. 2019 Jan 11;363(6423):187-192. doi: 10.1126/science.aat4104. PubMed 30630934.
Backbone
  Vector backbone: pAAV-EF1a-double floxed-hChR2(H134R)-EYFP-WPRE-HGHpA
  Backbone manufacturer: Addgene
  Backbone size w/o insert (bp): 4053
  Total vector size (bp): 6385
  Vector type: Mammalian Expression, AAV
Growth in bacteria
  Bacterial resistance: Ampicillin, 100 μg/mL
  Growth temperature: 37°C
  Growth strain: NEB Stable
  Copy number: Unknown
Gene/Insert
  Gene/Insert name: luciferase
  Species: Firefly
  Insert size (bp): 1653
Terms and licenses: Academic/Nonprofit Terms; Industry Terms: Not Available to Industry
How to cite: AAV.pCry1(408).DIO.Luciferase was a gift from Michael Hastings (Addgene plasmid # 192623 ; http://n2t.net/addgene:192623 ; RRID:Addgene_192623)
