[The description below was written by a language model from this plasmid's Addgene catalogue record and pLannotate feature annotations shown in this document.]
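Description:
AAV.pCry1(408).DIO.Luciferase is an adeno-associated virus transfer plasmid for mammalian expression, built on the pAAV-EF1a double-floxed (DIO) backbone with the original promoter and payload replaced. It is propagated in E. coli under ampicillin selection (AmpR with its bla promoter) using a high-copy ColE1/pUC-type origin, and it also carries an f1 phage origin. AAV2 inverted terminal repeats flank the expression cassette so that it can be packaged into recombinant AAV particles. The right-hand ITR is annotated intact, whereas only short fragments of the left ITR were detected.

The payload is the 1,653 bp firefly luciferase (luc+) coding sequence, placed in reverse orientation between two pairs of incompatible recombinase sites, lox2272 and loxP, arranged head-to-head. In cells expressing Cre, recombination inverts the cassette and then excises one site of each pair, locking luciferase in the sense orientation, so the reporter is produced only in Cre-positive cells. According to the catalogue entry, transcription is driven by a minimal mouse Cry1 promoter. The feature table does not annotate this element, but an unannotated stretch lies between the left ITR and the first lox site where it would be expected. Downstream, a WPRE enhances transcript stability and expression, and a human growth hormone polyadenylation signal terminates the message.

The construct serves as a cell-type-restricted bioluminescent reporter of Cry1 promoter activity, suited to tracking circadian clock gene transcription in defined populations such as astrocytes or neurons. The sequenced record (8,177 nt) is longer than the catalogued total of 6,385 bp and includes a duplicated ori fragment and trfA fragments, a discrepancy the record does not explain.
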