Features (pLannotate 1.2.2; 24 found; start..end, strand, type, name):
     29..383     +  rep_origin     ori (fragment): high-copy-number ColE1/pMB1/pBR322/pUC origin of replication
    456..483     +  repeat_region  AAV2 ITR (fragment): inverted terminal repeat of adeno-associated virus serotype 2 inverted
    512..539     +  repeat_region  AAV2 ITR (fragment): inverted terminal repeat of adeno-associated virus serotype 2 inverted
    975..997     +  misc_feature   MCS (fragment): multiple cloning site
   1016..1049    +  protein_bind   lox2272: Cre-mediated recombination occurs in the 8-bp core sequence (GGATACTT). lox2272 sites are compatible with each other, but incompatible with loxP or loxN sites (Lee and Saito, 1988). Cre recombinase
   1050..1099    -  intron         β-globin intron (fragment): internally truncated intron from human β-globin
   1100..1133    +  protein_bind   loxP: Cre-mediated recombination occurs in the 8-bp core sequence (GCATACAT). Cre recombinase
   1142..2794    -  CDS            luciferase: firefly luciferase; luc+; enhanced luc+ version of the luciferase gene
   2803..2836    -  protein_bind   lox2272: Cre-mediated recombination occurs in the 8-bp core sequence (GGATACTT). lox2272 sites are compatible with each other, but incompatible with loxP or loxN sites (Lee and Saito, 1988). Cre recombinase
   2837..2886    -  intron         β-globin intron (fragment): internally truncated intron from human β-globin
   2887..2920    -  protein_bind   loxP: Cre-mediated recombination occurs in the 8-bp core sequence (GCATACAT). Cre recombinase
   2921..2945    +  misc_feature   MCS (fragment): pBluescript multiple cloning site
   2945..3533    +  misc_feature   WPRE: woodchuck hepatitis virus posttranscriptional regulatory element
   3565..4041    +  polyA_signal   hGH poly(A) signal: human growth hormone polyadenylation signal
   4081..4221    +  repeat_region  AAV2 ITR: inverted terminal repeat of adeno-associated virus serotype 2 inverted
   4226..4277    -  misc_feature   bom (fragment): basis of mobility region from pBR322
   4296..4751    +  rep_origin     f1 ori (sequence partly withheld): f1 bacteriophage origin of replication; arrow indicates direction of (+) strand synthesis
   4752..4801    -  misc_feature   bom (fragment): basis of mobility region from pBR322
   4903..4938    -  CDS            rop (fragment): Rop protein, which maintains plasmids at low copy number; rop
   5033..5137    +  promoter       AmpR promoter: bla
   5138..5998    +  CDS            AmpR: β-lactamase; bla; confers resistance to ampicillin, carbenicillin, and related antibiotics
   6169..6757    +  rep_origin     ori: high-copy-number ColE1/pMB1/pBR322/pUC origin of replication
   7094..7284    +  CDS            trfA (fragment): trans-acting replication protein that binds to and activates oriV
   7422..8167    +  CDS            trfA (fragment): trans-acting replication protein that binds to and activates oriV
>Addgene plasmid #192623 | AAV.pCry1(408).DIO.Luciferase | addgene full sequence | sequence record 377336 | Addgene NGS Result
NNNNNNNNNNNNNNNNNNNNNNNNNNNNGGCTGCTGCCAGTGGCGATAAGTCGTGTCTTACCGGGTTGGA
CTCAAGACGATAGTTACCGGATAAGGCGCAGCGGTCGGGCTGAACGGGGGGTTCGTGCACACAGCCCAGC
TTGGAGCGAACGACCTACACCGAACTGAGATACCTACAGCGTGAGCTATGAGAAAGCGCCACGCTTCCCG
AAGGGAGAAAGGCGGACAGGTATCCGGTAAGCGGCAGGGTCGGAACAGGAGAGCGCACGAGGGAGCTTCC
AGGGGGAAACGCCTGGTATCTTTATAGTCCTGTCGGGTTTCGCCACCTCTGACTTGAGCGTCGATTTTTG
TGATGCTCGTCAGGGGGGCGGAGCCTATGGAAAAACGCCAGCAACGCGGCCTTTTTACGGTTCCTGGCCT
TTTGCTGGCCTTTTGCTCACATGTCCTGCAGGCAGCTGCGCGCTCGCTCGCTCACTGAGGCCGCCCGGGC
GTCGGGCGACCTTTGGTCGCCCGGCCTCAGTGAGCGAGCGAGCGCGCAGAGAGGGAGTGGCCAACTCCAT
CACTAGGGGTTCCTGCGGCCGCACGCGTCAGAACTATGCCTCCTCCCCCTTCTCGCGGCCTGTGGCCCCC
GCGAGCGGCCTGGGGCTCAGGAGACCCGCAGAGGCTGCGAGTCCGGATCCCACGCGAGAACTCAGGTCGT
GAGCGCCCAGCGATCGCAACCGGTCCCGAAGCACCGGGCGCGGCGGCGCACGCGGGGGTCTGAGCCAGTG
TAGTAAACACACTTCAGAAACGTGAGGTGCCGGTGGTCACGTGGGGTGTATGCCGCCCAATGAGAAGCCG
GGGGCGGGGCGGAGGCCGCTGACGCGGCGGAGTCACCCGGGCAGCCTCGGGACCGGTGACCGGCAGGCGA
GCGTCCCGCGGCCTGGAGCTCTAGCCCGCGCTCTCCGAGCTCGCTGCCCACTCCGGGACGCACAAAGCTT
CGAATTCTGCAGTCGACTCTAGAGTCGACTCCGGAATAACTTCGTATAGGATACTTTATACGAAGTTATG
CAGAATGGTAGCTGGATTGTAGCTGCTATTAGCAATATGAAACCTCTTAATAACTTCGTATAGCATACAT
TATACGAAGTTATGGCGCGCCTTACACGGCGATCTTTCCGCCCTTCTTGGCCTTTATGAGGATCTCTCTG
ATTTTTCTTGCGTCGAGTTTTCCGGTAAGACCTTTCGGTACTTCGTCCACAAACACAACTCCTCCGCGCA
ACTTTTTCGCGGTTGTTACTTGACTGGCGACGTAATCCACGATCTCTTTTTCCGTCATCGTCTTTCCGTG
CTCCAAAACAACAACGGCGGCGGGAAGTTCACCGGCGTCATCGTCGGGAAGACCTGCGACACCTGCGTCG
AAGATGTTGGGGTGTTGGAGCAAGATGGATTCCAATTCAGCGGGAGCCACCTGATAGCCTTTGTACTTAA
TCAGAGACTTCAGGCGGTCAACGATGAAGAAGTGTTCGTCTTCGTCCCAGTAAGCTATGTCTCCAGAATG
TAGCCATCCATCCTTGTCAATCAAGGCGTTGGTCGCTTCCGGATTGTTTACATAACCGGACATAATCATA
GGACCTCTCACACACAGTTCGCCTCTTTGATTAACGCCCAGCGTTTTCCCGGTATCCAGATCCACAACCT
TCGCTTCAAAAAATGGAACAACTTTACCGACCGCGCCCGGTTTATCATCCCCCTCGGGTGTAATCAGAAT
AGCTGATGTAGTCTCAGTGAGCCCATATCCTTGCCTGATACCTGGCAGATGGAACCTCTTGGCAACCGCT
TCCCCGACTTCCTTAGAGAGGGGAGCGCCACCAGAAGCAATTTCGTGTAAATTAGATAAATCGTATTTGT
CAATCAGAGTGCTTTTGGCGAAGAAGGAGAATAGGGTTGGCACCAGCAGCGCACTTTGAATCTTGTAATC
CTGAAGGCTCCTCAGAAACAGCTCTTCTTCAAATCTATACATTAAGACGACTCGAAATCCACATATCAAA
TATCCGAGTGTAGTAAACATTCCAAAACCGTGATGGAATGGAACAACACTTAAAATCGCAGTATCCGGAA
TGATTTGATTGCCAAAAATAGGATCTCTGGCATGCGAGAATCTCACGCAGGCAGTTCTATGAGGCAGAGC
GACACCTTTAGGCAGACCAGTAGATCCAGAGGAGTTCATGATCAGTGCAATTGTCTTGTCCCTATCGAAG
GACTCTGGCACAAAATCGTATTCATTAAAACCGGGAGGTAGATGAGATGTGACGAACGTGTACATCGACT
GAAATCCCTGGTAATCCGTTTTAGAATCCATGATAATAATTTTTTGGATGATTGGGAGCTTTTTTTGCAC
GTTCAAAATTTTTTGCAACCCCTTTTTGGAAACGAACACCACGGTAGGCTGCGAAATGCCCATACTGTTG
AGCAATTCACGTTCATTATAAATGTCGTTCGCGGGCGCAACTGCAACTCCGATAAATAACGCGCCCAACA
CCGGCATAAAGAATTGAAGAGAGTTTTCACTGCATACGACGATTCTGTGATTTGTATTCAGCCCATATCG
TTTCATAGCTTCTGCCAACCGAACGGACATTTCGAAGTACTCAGCGTAAGTGATGTCCACCTCGATATGT
GCATCTGTAAAAGCAATTGTTCCAGGAACCAGGGCGTATCTCTTCATAGCCTTATGCAGTTGCTCTCCAG
CGGTTCCATCTTCCAGCGGATAGAATGGCGCCGGGCCTTTCTTTATGTTTTTGGCGTCTTCCATGAGCTA
GCATAACTTCGTATAAAGTATCCTATACGAAGTTATTTGCCTTAACCCAGAAATTATCACTGTTATTCTT
TAGAATGGTGCAAAGAATAACTTCGTATAATGTATGCTATACGAAGTTATGAATTCGATATCAAGCTTAT
CGATAATCAACCTCTGGATTACAAAATTTGTGAAAGATTGACTGGTATTCTTAACTATGTTGCTCCTTTT
ACGCTATGTGGATACGCTGCTTTAATGCCTTTGTATCATGCTATTGCTTCCCGTATGGCTTTCATTTTCT
CCTCCTTGTATAAATCCTGGTTGCTGTCTCTTTATGAGGAGTTGTGGCCCGTTGTCAGGCAACGTGGCGT
GGTGTGCACTGTGTTTGCTGACGCAACCCCCACTGGTTGGGGCATTGCCACCACCTGTCAGCTCCTTTCC
GGGACTTTCGCTTTCCCCCTCCCTATTGCCACGGCGGAACTCATCGCCGCCTGCCTTGCCCGCTGCTGGA
CAGGGGCTCGGCTGTTGGGCACTGACAATTCCGTGGTGTTGTCGGGGAAATCATCGTCCTTTCCTTGGCT
GCTCGCCTATGTTGCCACCTGGATTCTGCGCGGGACGTCCTTCTGCTACGTCCCTTCGGCCCTCAATCCA
GCGGACCTTCCTTCCCGCGGCCTGCTGCCGGCTCTGCGGCCTCTTCCGCGTCTTCGCCTTCGCCCTCAGA
CGAGTCGGATCTCCCTTTGGGCCGCCTCCCCGCATCGATACCGAGCGCTGCTCGAGAGATCTACGGGTGG
CATCCCTGTGACCCCTCCCCAGTGCCTCTCCTGGCCCTGGAAGTTGCCACTCCAGTGCCCACCAGCCTTG
TCCTAATAAAATTAAGTTGCATCATTTTGTCTGACTAGGTGTCCTTCTATAATATTATGGGGTGGAGGGG
GGTGGTATGGAGCAAGGGGCAAGTTGGGAAGACAACCTGTAGGGCCTGCGGGGTCTATTGGGAACCAAGC
TGGAGTGCAGTGGCACAATCTTGGCTCACTGCAATCTCCGCCTCCTGGGTTCAAGCGATTCTCCTGCCTC
AGCCTCCCGAGTTGTTGGGATTCCAGGCATGCATGACCAGGCTCAGCTAATTTTTGTTTTTTTGGTAGAG
ACGGGGTTTCACCATATTGGCCAGGCTGGTCTCCAACTCCTAATCTCAGGTGATCTACCCACCTTGGCCT
CCCAAATTGCTGGGATTACAGGCGTGAACCACTGCTCCCTTCCCTGTCCTTCTGATTTTGTAGGTAACCA
CGTGCGGACCGAGCGGCCGCAGGAACCCCTAGTGATGGAGTTGGCCACTCCCTCTCTGCGCGCTCGCTCG
CTCACTGAGGCCGGGCGACCAAAGGTCGCCCGACGCCCGGGCTTTGCCCGGGCGGCCTCAGTGAGCGAGC
GAGCGCGCAGCTGCCTGCAGGGGCGCCTGATGCGGTATTTTCTCCTTACGCATCTGTGCGGTATTTCACA
CCGCATA
[95 nt withheld, positions 4278-4372]
T
[46 nt withheld, positions 4374-4419]
C
[141 nt withheld, positions 4421-4561]
CCTTTGACGTTGGAGTCCACGTTCTTT
[37 nt withheld, positions 4589-4625]
ACTCTATCTCGGGCTATTCTTTTGATTTATAAGGGATTTTGCCGATTTCGGTCTATTGGTTAAAAAATGA
GCTGATTTAACAAAAATTTAACGCGAATTTTAACAAAATATTAACGTTTACAATTTTATGGTGCACTCTC
AGTACAATCTGCTCTGATGCCGCATAGTTAAGCCAGCCCCGACACCCGCCAACACCCGCTGACGCGCCCT
GACGGGCTTGTCTGCTCCCGGCATCCGCTTACAGACAAGCTGTGACCGTCTCCGGGAGCTGCATGTGTCA
GAGGTTTTCACCGTCATCACCGAAACGCGCGAGACGAAAGGGCCTCGTGATACGCCTATTTTTATAGGTT
AATGTCATGATAATAATGGTTTCTTAGACGTCAGGTGGCACTTTTCGGGGAAATGTGCGCGGAACCCCTA
TTTGTTTATTTTTCTAAATACATTCAAATATGTATCCGCTCATGAGACAATAACCCTGATAAATGCTTCA
ATAATATTGAAAAAGGAAGAGTATGAGTATTCAACATTTCCGTGTCGCCCTTATTCCCTTTTTTGCGGCA
TTTTGCCTTCCTGTTTTTGCTCACCCAGAAACGCTGGTGAAAGTAAAAGATGCTGAAGATCAGTTGGGTG
CACGAGTGGGTTACATCGAACTGGATCTCAACAGCGGTAAGATCCTTGAGAGTTTTCGCCCCGAAGAACG
TTTTCCAATGATGAGCACTTTTAAAGTTCTGCTATGTGGCGCGGTATTATCCCGTATTGACGCCGGGCAA
GAGCAACTCGGTCGCCGCATACACTATTCTCAGAATGACTTGGTTGAGTACTCACCAGTCACAGAAAAGC
ATCTTACGGATGGCATGACAGTAAGAGAATTATGCAGTGCTGCCATAACCATGAGTGATAACACTGCGGC
CAACTTACTTCTGACAACGATCGGAGGACCGAAGGAGCTAACCGCTTTTTTGCACAACATGGGGGATCAT
GTAACTCGCCTTGATCGTTGGGAACCGGAGCTGAATGAAGCCATACCAAACGACGAGCGTGACACCACGA
TGCCTGTAGCAATGGCAACAACGTTGCGCAAACTATTAACTGGCGAACTACTTACTCTAGCTTCCCGGCA
ACAATTAATAGACTGGATGGAGGCGGATAAAGTTGCAGGACCACTTCTGCGCTCGGCCCTTCCGGCTGGC
TGGTTTATTGCTGATAAATCTGGAGCCGGTGAGCGTGGGTCTCGCGGTATCATTGCAGCACTGGGGCCAG
ATGGTAAGCCCTCCCGTATCGTAGTTATCTACACGACGGGGAGTCAGGCAACTATGGATGAACGAAATAG
ACAGATCGCTGAGATAGGTGCCTCACTGATTAAGCATTGGTAACTGTCAGACCAAGTTTACTCATATATA
CTTTAGATTGATTTAAAACTTCATTTTTAATTTAAAAGGATCTAGGTGAAGATCCTTTTTGATAATCTCA
TGACCAAAATCCCTTAACGTGAGTTTTCGTTCCACTGAGCGTCAGACCCCGTAGAAAAGATCAAAGGATC
TTCTTGAGATCCTTTTTTTCTGCGCGTAATCTGCTGCTTGCAAACAAAAAAACCACCGCTACCAGCGGTG
GTTTGTTTGCCGGATCAAGAGCTACCAACTCTTTTTCCGAAGGTAACTGGCTTCAGCAGAGCGCAGATAC
CAAATACTGTTCTTCTAGTGTAGCCGTAGTTAGGCCACCACTTCAAGAACTCTGTAGCACCGCCTACATA
CCTCGCTCTGCTAATCCTGTTACCAGTGGCTGCTGCCAGTGGCGATAAGTCGTGTCTTACCGGGTTGGAC
TCAAGACGATAGTTACCGGATAAGGCGCAGCGGTCGGGCTGAACGGGGGGTTCGTGCACACAGCCCAGCT
TGGAGCGAACGACCTACACCGAACTGAGATACCTACAGCGTGAGCTATGAGAAAGCGCCACGCTTCCCGA
AGGGAGAAAGGCGGACAGGTATCCGGTAAGCGGCAGGGTCGGAACAGGAGAGCGCACGAGGGAGCTTCCA
GGGGGAAACGCCTGGTATCTTTATAGTCCTGTCGGGTTTCGCCACCTCTGACTTGAGCGTCGATTTTTGT
GATGCTCGTCAGGGGGGCGGAGCCTATGGAAAAACGCCAGCAACGCGGCCTTTTTACGGTTCCTGGCMKW
TYNCTRGMYKTKKSSYMACRWKKCCKGCRRSMAGCWGSNGCGCWCSSWCKYYYWCYGCATCAAGTGTTTT
GGCTCTCAGGCCGAGGCCCACGGCAAGTATTTGGGCAAGGGGTCGCTGGTATTCGTGCAGGGCAAGATTC
GGAATACCAAGTACGAGAAGGACGGCCAGACGGTCTACGGGACCGACTTCATTGCCGATAAGGTGGATTA
TCTGGACACCAAGGCACCAGGCGGGTCAAATCAGGAATAAGGGCACATTGCCCCGGCGTGAGTCGGGGCA
ATCCCGCAAGGAGGGTGAATGAATCGGACGTTTGACCGGAAGGCATACAGGCAAGAACTGATCGACGCGG
GGTTTTCCGCCGAGGATGCCGAAACCATCGCAAGCCGCACCGTCATGCGTGCGCCCCGCGAAACCTTCCA
GTCCGTCGGCTCGATGGTCCAGCAAGCTACGGCCAAGATCGAGCGCGACAGCGTGCAACTGGCTCCCCCN
NNNNNNNNNNNNNNNNNNNNNNNNNNNNNNNNNNNNNNNNNNNNNNNNNNNNNNNNNNNNNNNNNNNNNN
NNNNNNNNNNNNNNNNNNNNNNNNNNNNNNNNNNNNNNNNNNNNNNNNNNNNNNNNNNNNNNNNNNTGGC
AAAACAGGTCAGCGAGGCCAAGCAGGCCGCGTTGCTGAAACACACGAAGCAGCAGATCAAGGAAATGCAG
CTTTCCTTGTTCGATATTGCGCCGTGGCCGGACACGATGCGAGCGATGCCAAACGACACGGCCCGCTCTG
CCCTGTTCACCACGCGCAACAAGAAAATCCCGCGCGAGGCGCTGCAAAACAAGGTCATTTTCCACGTCAA
CAAGGACGTGAAGATCACCTACACCGGCGTCGAGCTGCGGGCCGACGATGACGAACTGGTGTGGCAGCAG
GTGTTGGAGTACGCGAAGCGCACCCCTATCGGCGAGCCGATCACCTTCACGTTCTACGAGCTTTGCCAGG
ACCTGGGCTGGTCGATCAATGGCCGGTATTACACGAAGGCCGAGGAATGCCTGTCGCGCCTACAGGCGAC
GGCGATGGGCTTCACGTCCGACCGCGTTGGGCACCTGGAATCGGTGTCGCTGCTGCACCGCTTCCGCGTC
CTGGACCGTGGCAAGAAAACGTCCCGTTGCCAGGTCCTGATCGACGAGGAAATCGTCGTGCTGTTTGCTG
GCGACCACTACACGAAATTCATATGGGAGAAGTACCGCAAGCTGTCGCCGACGGCCCGACGGATGTTCGA
CTATTTCAGCTCGCACCGGGAGCCGTACCCGCTCAAGCTGGAAACCTTCCGCCTCATGTGCGGATCGGAT
TCCACCCGCGTGAAGAAGTGGCGCGAGCAGGTCGGCGAAGCCNNNNNNNNNN
